>Addgene plasmid #132251 | pDONR221_SLC35B2 | addgene full sequence | sequence record 263873 | Addgene NGS Result
CTTTCCTGCGTTATCCCCTGATTCTGTGGATAACCGTATTACCGCCTTTGAGTGAGCTGATACCGCTCGC
CGCAGCCGAACGACCGAGCGCAGCGAGTCAGTGAGCGAGGAAGCGGAAGAGCGCCCAATACGCAAACCGC
CTCTCCCCGCGCGTTGGCCGATTCATTAATGCAGCTGGCACGACAGGTTTCCCGACTGGAAAGCGGGCAG
TGAGCGCAACGCAATTAATACGCGTACCGCTAGCCAGGAAGAGTTTGTAGAAACGCAAAAAGGCCATCCG
TCAGGATGGCCTTCTGCTTAGTTTGATGCCTGGCAGTTTATGGCGGGCGTCCTGCCCGCCACCCTCCGGG
CCGTTGCTTCACAACGTTCAAATCCGCTCCCGGCGGATTTGTCCTACTCAGGAGAGCGTTCACCGACAAA
CAACAGATAAAACGAAAGGCCCAGTCTTCCGACTGAGCCTTTCGTTTTATTTGATGCCTGGCAGTTCCCT
ACTCTCGCGTTAACGCTAGCATGGATGTTTTCCCAGTCACGACGTTGTAAAACGACGGCCAGTCTTAAGC
TCGGGCCCCAAATAATGATTTTATTTTGACTGATAGTGACCTGTTCGTTGCAACACATTGATGAGCAATG
CTTTTTTATAATGCCAACTTTGTACAAAAAAGCAGGCTCCACCATGGACGCAAGGTGGTGGGCAGTGGTG
GTGCTGGCCGCCTTCCCTAGCCTGGGAGCAGGAGGAGAGACCCCAGAGGCACCACCTGAGTCCTGGACAC
AGCTGTGGTTCTTTAGGTTCGTGGTGAACGCAGCAGGATACGCAAGCTTTATGGTGCCCGGCTACCTGCT
GGTGCAGTATTTTCGGAGAAAGAACTATCTGGAGACCGGAAGGGGACTGTGCTTCCCACTGGTGAAGGCC
TGCGTGTTCGGCAATGAGCCTAAGGCATCCGACGAGGTGCCTCTGGCACCAAGAACAGAGGCCGCCGAGA
CCACACCTATGTGGCAGGCCCTGAAGCTGCTGTTCTGCGCCACCGGCCTGCAGGTGTCCTACCTGACATG
GGGCGTGCTGCAGGAGAGAGTGATGACCCGCAGCTATGGAGCAACCGCCACATCCCCAGGAGAGAGGTTC
ACAGATTCTCAGTTTCTGGTGCTGATGAACCGCGTGCTGGCCCTGATCGTGGCAGGACTGTCTTGCGTGC
TGTGCAAGCAGCCAAGGCACGGAGCACCAATGTACCGCTATAGCTTCGCCTCTCTGAGCAATGTGCTGAG
CTCCTGGTGTCAGTACGAGGCCCTGAAGTTCGTGTCCTTTCCAACCCAGGTGCTGGCCAAGGCCTCTAAA
GTGATCCCCGTGATGCTGATGGGCAAGCTGGTGTCCAGGCGCTCTTACGAGCACTGGGAGTATCTGACCG
CCACACTGATCTCCATCGGCGTGTCTATGTTCCTGCTGTCTAGCGGACCAGAGCCACGGTCCTCTCCTGC
AACCACACTGAGCGGCCTGATCCTGCTGGCCGGCTACATCGCCTTCGACAGCTTTACCTCCAACTGGCAG
GATGCCCTGTTTGCCTATAAGATGAGCTCCGTGCAGATGATGTTCGGCGTGAATTTCTTTTCTTGCCTGT
TTACCGTGGGAAGCCTGCTGGAGCAGGGCGCCCTGCTGGAGGGCACACGGTTCATGGGCAGACACTCCGA
GTTTGCCGCCCACGCCCTGCTGCTGTCTATCTGCAGCGCCTGTGGCCAGCTGTTCATCTTTTACACCATC
GGCCAGTTCGGCGCCGCCGTGTTTACCATCATCATGACACTGCGGCAGGCCTTCGCCATCCTGCTGTCTT
GTCTGCTGTACGGCCACACCGTGACAGTGGTGGGAGGACTGGGAGTGGCAGTGGTGTTTGCCGCCCTGCT
GCTGCGGGTGTATGCAAGGGGCAGACTGAAGCAGAGAGGCAAGAAGGCCGTGCCCGTGGAGTCCCCTGTG
CAGAAGGTGGACCCAGCTTTCTTGTACAAAGTTGGCATTATAAGAAAGCATTGCTTATCAATTTGTTGCA
ACGAACAGGTCACTATCAGTCAAAATAAAATCATTATTTGCCATCCAGCTGATATCCCCTATAGTGAGTC
GTATTACATGGTCATAGCTGTTTCCTGGCAGCTCTGGCCCGTGTCTCAAAATCTCTGATGTTACATTGCA
CAAGATAAAAATATATCATCATGAACAATAAAACTGTCTGCTTACATAAACAGTAATACAAGGGGTGTTA
TGAGCCATATTCAACGGGAAACGTCGAGGCCGCGATTAAATTCCAACATGGATGCTGATTTATATGGGTA
TAAATGGGCTCGCGATAATGTCGGGCAATCAGGTGCGACAATCTATCGCTTGTATGGGAAGCCCGATGCG
CCAGAGTTGTTTCTGAAACATGGCAAAGGTAGCGTTGCCAATGATGTTACAGATGAGATGGTCAGACTAA
ACTGGCTGACGGAATTTATGCCTCTTCCGACCATCAAGCATTTTATCCGTACTCCTGATGATGCATGGTT
ACTCACCACTGCGATCCCCGGAAAAACAGCATTCCAGGTATTAGAAGAATATCCTGATTCAGGTGAAAAT
ATTGTTGATGCGCTGGCAGTGTTCCTGCGCCGGTTGCATTCGATTCCTGTTTGTAATTGTCCTTTTAACA
GCGATCGCGTATTTCGTCTCGCTCAGGCGCAATCACGAATGAATAACGGTTTGGTTGATGCGAGTGATTT
TGATGACGAGCGTAATGGCTGGCCTGTTGAACAAGTCTGGAAAGAAATGCATAAACTTTTGCCATTCTCA
CCGGATTCAGTCGTCACTCATGGTGATTTCTCACTTGATAACCTTATTTTTGACGAGGGGAAATTAATAG
GTTGTATTGATGTTGGACGAGTCGGAATCGCAGACCGATACCAGGATCTTGCCATCCTATGGAACTGCCT
CGGTGAGTTTTCTCCTTCATTACAGAAACGGCTTTTTCAAAAATATGGTATTGATAATCCTGATATGAAT
AAATTGCAGTTTCATTTGATGCTCGATGAGTTTTTCTAATCAGAATTGGTTAATTGGTTGTAACACTGGC
AGAGCATTACGCTGACTTGACGGGACGGCGCAAGCTCATGACCAAAATCCCTTAACGTGAGTTACGCGTC
GTTCCACTGAGCGTCAGACCCCGTAGAAAAGATCAAAGGATCTTCTTGAGATCCTTTTTTTCTGCGCGTA
ATCTGCTGCTTGCAAACAAAAAAACCACCGCTACCAGCGGTGGTTTGTTTGCCGGATCAAGAGCTACCAA
CTCTTTTTCCGAAGGTAACTGGCTTCAGCAGAGCGCAGATACCAAATACTGTTCTTCTAGTGTAGCCGTA
GTTAGGCCACCACTTCAAGAACTCTGTAGCACCGCCTACATACCTCGCTCTGCTAATCCTGTTACCAGTG
GCTGCTGCCAGTGGCGATAAGTCGTGTCTTACCGGGTTGGACTCAAGACGATAGTTACCGGATAAGGCGC
AGCGGTCGGGCTGAACGGGGGGTTCGTGCACACAGCCCAGCTTGGAGCGAACGACCTACACCGAACTGAG
ATACCTACAGCGTGAGCTATGAGAAAGCGCCACGCTTCCCGAAGGGAGAAAGGCGGACAGGTATCCGGTA
AGCGGCAGGGTCGGAACAGGAGAGCGCACGAGGGAGCTTCCAGGGGGAAACGCCTGGTATCTTTATAGTC
CTGTCGGGTTTCGCCACCTCTGACTTGAGCGTCGATTTTTGTGATGCTCGTCAGGGGGGCGGAGCCTATG
GAAAAACGCCAGCAACGCGGCCTTTTTACGGTTCCTGGCCTTTTGCTGGCCTTTTGCTCACATGTT
Features (pLannotate 1.2.2; 10 found; start..end, strand, type, name):
    121..213     +  CDS            lacI (fragment): lac repressor; lacI; The lac repressor binds to the lac operator to inhibit transcription in E. coli. This inhibition can be relieved by adding lactose or isopropyl-β-D-thiogalactopyranoside (IPTG).
    268..295     -  terminator     rrnB T2 terminator: transcription terminator T2 from the E. coli rrnB gene
    427..470     +  terminator     rrnB T1 terminator: Escherichia coli rrnB; transcription terminator T1 from the E. coli rrnB gene
    517..553     -  CDS            lacZα (fragment): LacZα fragment of β-galactosidase; lacZ fragment
    569..668     +  protein_bind   attL1: mutant version of attL; recombination site for the Gateway® LR reaction LR Clonase™
    674..1969    +  CDS            SLC35B2: S35B2_HUMAN - Also known as PAPST1. Experimental evidence at protein level: Swiss-Prot protein existence level 1. Mediates the transport of adenosine 3'-phospho 5'- phosphosulfate (PAPS), from cytosol into Golgi. PAPS is a universal sulfuryl donor for sulfation events that take place in the Golgi. May indirectly participate in activation of the NF-kappa-B and MAPK pathways. From Homo sapiens (Human).
   1971..2070    -  protein_bind   attL2: mutant version of attL; recombination site for the Gateway® LR reaction LR Clonase™
   2088..2106    -  promoter       T7 promoter: promoter for bacteriophage T7 RNA polymerase
   2240..3049    +  CDS            KanR: aminoglycoside phosphotransferase; aph(3')-Ia; confers resistance to kanamycin in bacteria or G418 (Geneticin®) in eukaryotes
   3196..3784    +  rep_origin     ori: high-copy-number ColE1/pMB1/pBR322/pUC origin of replication
