[The description below was written by a language model from this plasmid's Addgene catalogue record and pLannotate feature annotations shown in this document.]
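Description:
pDONR221_SLC35B2 is a Gateway entry clone built on the pDONR221 backbone and carrying a codon-optimized open reading frame for human SLC35B2 (also known as PAPST1 or UGTrel4). It belongs to a consortium collection of solute carrier clones. The plasmid is about 3.8 kb in the sequenced record and is maintained in E. coli through a high-copy ColE1/pUC-type origin, with selection provided by a kanamycin resistance gene (aminoglycoside phosphotransferase).

The 1,296 bp SLC35B2 coding sequence sits directly between attL1 and attL2 sites, the recombination sites used in the Gateway LR reaction. This allows the ORF to be transferred directionally and in frame into any attR-containing destination vector. SLC35B2 encodes a Golgi transporter that moves the universal sulfate donor PAPS from the cytosol into the Golgi lumen, where it supports sulfation reactions. Upstream of the cassette, rrnB T1 and T2 transcription terminators insulate the insert from read-through transcription in bacteria. A T7 promoter lies just outside attL2, oriented toward the insert on the opposite strand. Short lacI and lacZα fragments are backbone remnants with no evident function, and M13 primer sites flank the cassette for sequence verification.

Although the catalogue lists the vector type as mammalian expression, the annotated features include no eukaryotic promoter or polyadenylation signal. The plasmid itself therefore serves as a shuttle source for the ORF rather than as an expression vector. Its stated purpose is subcloning into custom expression vectors, where promoter, tags and selection are supplied by the chosen destination plasmid. No epitope tags or reporters are annotated, and the record does not state whether the ORF retains a stop codon.
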