Addgene plasmid #132251: pDONR221_SLC35B2
Purpose: Gateway entry clone with codon-optimized ORF sequence for subcloning into custom expression vectors
Depositing lab: RESOLUTE Consortium & Giulio Superti-Furga. Depositing organization: CeMM Research Center for Molecular Medicine. Publication: The RESOLUTE consortium: unlocking SLC transporters for drug discovery. Superti-Furga G, Lackner D, Wiedmer T, Ingles-Prieto A, Barbosa B, Girardi E, Goldmann U, Gurtl B, Klavins K, Klimek C, Lindinger S, Lineiro-Retes E, Muller AC, Onstein S, Redinger G, Reil D, Sedlyarov V, Wolf G, Crawford M, Everley R, ... Steppan CM. Nat Rev Drug Discov. 2020 Jul;19(7):429-430. doi: 10.1038/d41573-020-00056-6. PubMed 32265506.
Backbone
  Vector backbone: pDONR221
  Backbone manufacturer: Thermo Fisher Scientific
  Backbone size w/o insert (bp): 2550
  Vector type: Mammalian Expression
Growth in bacteria
  Bacterial resistance: Kanamycin, 50 μg/mL
  Growth temperature: 37°C
  Growth strain: Stbl3
  Copy number: High Copy
Gene/Insert
  Gene/Insert name: SLC35B2 (alt name: UGTrel4)
  Species: H. sapiens (human)
  Insert size (bp): 1296
  Entrez Gene: SLC35B2 (a.k.a. HLD26, PAPST1, SLL, UGTrel4)
  Cloning method: Gateway Cloning
  Sequencing primers: 5′ M13-fwd; 3′ M13-rev
Terms and licenses: Academic/Nonprofit Terms; Industry Terms
Depositor comments: For more information on the full Resolute plasmid collection, please see www.addgene.org/depositor-collections/re-solute/. Please provide your feedback on this plasmid to the RESOLUTE consortium by filling out their RESOLUTE repository feedback form: https://forms.office.com/Pages/ResponsePage.aspx?id=0e05yklzmkS7rjFGQL4N7z4feCLQvEJAmVcOCM_u885UN1JJRko0Ukg4TVQwNTZLOUxPQVJWT1NHUCQlQCN0PWcu
How to cite: pDONR221_SLC35B2 was a gift from RESOLUTE Consortium & Giulio Superti-Furga (Addgene plasmid # 132251 ; http://n2t.net/addgene:132251 ; RRID:Addgene_132251)
