>Addgene plasmid #132251 | pDONR221_SLC35B2 | depositor partial sequence | sequence record 253902 | Codon-optimized ORF of SLC35B2
ATGGACGCAAGGTGGTGGGCAGTGGTGGTGCTGGCCGCCTTCCCTAGCCTGGGAGCAGGAGGAGAGACCC
CAGAGGCACCACCTGAGTCCTGGACACAGCTGTGGTTCTTTAGGTTCGTGGTGAACGCAGCAGGATACGC
AAGCTTTATGGTGCCCGGCTACCTGCTGGTGCAGTATTTTCGGAGAAAGAACTATCTGGAGACCGGAAGG
GGACTGTGCTTCCCACTGGTGAAGGCCTGCGTGTTCGGCAATGAGCCTAAGGCATCCGACGAGGTGCCTC
TGGCACCAAGAACAGAGGCCGCCGAGACCACACCTATGTGGCAGGCCCTGAAGCTGCTGTTCTGCGCCAC
CGGCCTGCAGGTGTCCTACCTGACATGGGGCGTGCTGCAGGAGAGAGTGATGACCCGCAGCTATGGAGCA
ACCGCCACATCCCCAGGAGAGAGGTTCACAGATTCTCAGTTTCTGGTGCTGATGAACCGCGTGCTGGCCC
TGATCGTGGCAGGACTGTCTTGCGTGCTGTGCAAGCAGCCAAGGCACGGAGCACCAATGTACCGCTATAG
CTTCGCCTCTCTGAGCAATGTGCTGAGCTCCTGGTGTCAGTACGAGGCCCTGAAGTTCGTGTCCTTTCCA
ACCCAGGTGCTGGCCAAGGCCTCTAAAGTGATCCCCGTGATGCTGATGGGCAAGCTGGTGTCCAGGCGCT
CTTACGAGCACTGGGAGTATCTGACCGCCACACTGATCTCCATCGGCGTGTCTATGTTCCTGCTGTCTAG
CGGACCAGAGCCACGGTCCTCTCCTGCAACCACACTGAGCGGCCTGATCCTGCTGGCCGGCTACATCGCC
TTCGACAGCTTTACCTCCAACTGGCAGGATGCCCTGTTTGCCTATAAGATGAGCTCCGTGCAGATGATGT
TCGGCGTGAATTTCTTTTCTTGCCTGTTTACCGTGGGAAGCCTGCTGGAGCAGGGCGCCCTGCTGGAGGG
CACACGGTTCATGGGCAGACACTCCGAGTTTGCCGCCCACGCCCTGCTGCTGTCTATCTGCAGCGCCTGT
GGCCAGCTGTTCATCTTTTACACCATCGGCCAGTTCGGCGCCGCCGTGTTTACCATCATCATGACACTGC
GGCAGGCCTTCGCCATCCTGCTGTCTTGTCTGCTGTACGGCCACACCGTGACAGTGGTGGGAGGACTGGG
AGTGGCAGTGGTGTTTGCCGCCCTGCTGCTGCGGGTGTATGCAAGGGGCAGACTGAAGCAGAGAGGCAAG
AAGGCCGTGCCCGTGGAGTCCCCTGTGCAGAAGGTG
